Addgene plasmid #233446: LSM0258 (PB)EF1a-ADAR2dd-PCP-T2A-PuroR-P2A-BFP
Purpose: PiggyBac donor plasmid to overexpress ADAR2dd-PCP
Depositing lab: Xiaojing Gao. Depositing organization: Stanford University. Publication: Post-transcriptional modular synthetic receptors. Zhang X, Mille-Fragoso LS, Kaseniit KE, Lee AP, Zhang M, Call CC, Hu Y, Xie Y, Gao XJ. Nat Chem Biol. 2025 Mar 28. doi: 10.1038/s41589-025-01872-w. PubMed 40155716.
Backbone
  Vector backbone: PiggyBac vector
  Vector type: Mammalian Expression
  Selectable markers: Puromycin ; TagBFP
Growth in bacteria
  Bacterial resistance: Ampicillin, 100 μg/mL
  Growth temperature: 30°C
  Growth strain: NEB Stable
  Copy number: Low Copy
Gene/Insert
  Gene/Insert name: ADAR2dd-PCP-T2A-PuroR-P2A-BFP
  Species: Synthetic
  Mutation: E488Q, T501A on ADAR2dd
  Promoter: EF1a
  Cloning method: Gibson Cloning
Terms and licenses: Academic/Nonprofit Terms; Industry Terms: Not Available to Industry
Depositor comments: https://benchling.com/s/seq-JIVU6TJpmnbA9Xnoy8vF?m=slm-hTDKA25ZhF0YiCyadB73 for annotated sequence file. Please visit https://doi.org/10.1101/2024.05.03.592453 for bioRxiv preprint.
How to cite: LSM0258 (PB)EF1a-ADAR2dd-PCP-T2A-PuroR-P2A-BFP was a gift from Xiaojing Gao (Addgene plasmid # 233446 ; http://n2t.net/addgene:233446 ; RRID:Addgene_233446)
