[The description below was written by a language model from this plasmid's Addgene catalogue record and pLannotate feature annotations shown in this document.]
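Description:
LSM0258 (PB)EF1a-ADAR2dd-PCP-T2A-PuroR-P2A-BFP is a 9.2 kb PiggyBac donor plasmid for mammalian expression, built to integrate a cassette overexpressing an ADAR2 deaminase domain fused to the PP7 coat protein. It is propagated in E. coli through a ColE1/pUC-type origin with ampicillin resistance (bla under its own promoter). The catalogue lists it as low copy even though the annotated origin is of the high-copy type. The backbone also carries an f1 origin and remnants of a lacZα/lac promoter cloning region. The automated annotation does not call out the PiggyBac terminal repeats. Two short fragments matched to a lambda phage protein flank the expression cassette, and their role is not stated in the record.

The payload is a single open reading frame driven by the constitutive human EF-1α promoter and terminated by the bGH polyadenylation signal. It begins with the ADAR2 deaminase domain, which catalyses A-to-I editing of double-stranded RNA and here carries the E488Q and T501A mutations. Two consecutive copies of the PP7 coat protein follow, apparently a tandem dimer, and these bind RNA and so can tether the deaminase to transcripts carrying the cognate PP7 RNA element. After the fusion, a T2A peptide (named in the construct title but not annotated), puromycin N-acetyltransferase, a P2A peptide and mTagBFP2 are encoded in frame. Ribosome skipping at the 2A sites therefore yields the editor, a drug-selection marker and a blue fluorescent reporter as separate proteins from one transcript.

With a PiggyBac transposase supplied separately, the cassette can be inserted into the genome, allowing stable ADAR2dd-PCP lines to be selected with puromycin or tracked by blue fluorescence. The associated work concerns post-transcriptional modular synthetic receptors.
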