Features (pLannotate 1.2.2; 19 found; start..end, strand, type, name):
    822..926     -  promoter       AmpR promoter: bla
    979..1407    -  rep_origin     f1 ori (sequence partly withheld): f1 bacteriophage origin of replication; arrow indicates direction of (+) strand synthesis
   1412..1567    -  CDS            lacZα (fragment): LacZα fragment of β-galactosidase; lacZ fragment
   1569..1688    +  CDS            B (fragment): PORTL_LAMBD - Experimental evidence at protein level: Swiss-Prot protein existence level 1. Forms the portal vertex of the capsid (PubMed:6228056, PubMed:6232391). This portal plays critical roles in head assembly, genome packaging, neck/tail attachment, and genome ejection (Probable). The portal protein multimerizes as a single ring-shaped homododecamer arranged around a central channel (PubMed:6232391). Binds to the terminase subunits to form the packaging machine (PubMed:7799432). From Escherichia phage lambda (Bacteriophage lambda).
   2340..3518    +  promoter       EF-1α promoter: strong constitutive promoter for human elongation factor EF-1α
   3497..4744    +  CDS            Adarb1 (fragment): RED1_RAT - Also known as Red1. Experimental evidence at protein level: Swiss-Prot protein existence level 1. Catalyzes the hydrolytic deamination of adenosine to inosine in double-stranded RNA (dsRNA) referred to as A-to-I RNA editing. This may affect gene expression and function in a number of ways that include mRNA translation by changing codons and hence the amino acid sequence of proteins; pre-mRNA splicing by altering splice site recognition sequences; RNA stability by changing sequences involved in nuclease recognition; genetic stability in the case of RNA virus genomes by changing seque
   4781..5143    +  CDS            COAT_BPPP7: Experimental evidence at protein level: Swiss-Prot protein existence level 1. Forms the phage shell; binds to the phage RNA. From Pseudomonas phage PP7 (Bacteriophage PP7).
   5174..5536    +  CDS            COAT_BPPP7: Experimental evidence at protein level: Swiss-Prot protein existence level 1. Forms the phage shell; binds to the phage RNA. From Pseudomonas phage PP7 (Bacteriophage PP7).
   5603..6199    +  CDS            PuroR (fragment): puromycin N-acetyltransferase; pac from Streptomyces; confers resistance to puromycin
   6200..6255    +  CDS            P2A (fragment): 2A peptide from porcine teschovirus-1 polyprotein Eukaryotic ribosomes fail to insert a peptide bond between the Gly and Pro residues, yielding separate polypeptides.
   6263..6973    +  CDS            mTagBFP2: mTagBFP2 is a basic (constitutively fluorescent) blue fluorescent protein published in 2011, derived from Entacmaea quadricolor. It is reported to be a very rapidly-maturing monomer with very low acid sensitivity.
   7013..7220    +  polyA_signal   bGH poly(A) signal: bovine growth hormone polyadenylation signal
   7560..8027    +  CDS            B (fragment): PORTL_LAMBD - Experimental evidence at protein level: Swiss-Prot protein existence level 1. Forms the portal vertex of the capsid (PubMed:6228056, PubMed:6232391). This portal plays critical roles in head assembly, genome packaging, neck/tail attachment, and genome ejection (Probable). The portal protein multimerizes as a single ring-shaped homododecamer arranged around a central channel (PubMed:6232391). Binds to the terminase subunits to form the packaging machine (PubMed:7799432). From Escherichia phage lambda (Bacteriophage lambda).
   8065..8081    -  protein_bind   lac operator: The lac repressor binds to the lac operator to inhibit transcription in E. coli. This inhibition can be relieved by adding lactose or isopropyl-β-D-thiogalactopyranoside (IPTG). lac repressor encoded by lacI
   8089..8119    -  promoter       lac promoter: promoter for the E. coli lac operon
   8134..8155    -  protein_bind   CAP binding site: CAP binding activates transcription in the presence of cAMP. E. coli catabolite activator protein
   8168..8260    -  CDS            lacI (fragment): lac repressor; lacI; The lac repressor binds to the lac operator to inhibit transcription in E. coli. This inhibition can be relieved by adding lactose or isopropyl-β-D-thiogalactopyranoside (IPTG).
   8443..9031    -  rep_origin     ori: high-copy-number ColE1/pMB1/pBR322/pUC origin of replication
   9202..821     -  CDS            AmpR (across the origin): β-lactamase; bla; confers resistance to ampicillin, carbenicillin, and related antibiotics
>Addgene plasmid #233446 | LSM0258 (PB)EF1a-ADAR2dd-PCP-T2A-PuroR-P2A-BFP | addgene full sequence | sequence record 467480 | Addgene NGS Result
TGTCTATTTCGTTCATCCATAGTTGCCTGACTCCCCGTCGTGTAGATAACTACGATACGGGAGGGCTTAC
CATCTGGCCCCAGTGCTGCAATGATACCGCGAGACCCACGCTCACCGGCTCCAGATTTATCAGCAATAAA
CCAGCCAGCCGGAAGGGCCGAGCGCAGAAGTGGTCCTGCAACTTTATCCGCCTCCATCCAGTCTATTAAT
TGTTGCCGGGAAGCTAGAGTAAGTAGTTCGCCAGTTAATAGTTTGCGCAACGTTGTTGCCATTGCTACAG
GCATCGTGGTGTCACGCTCGTCGTTTGGTATGGCTTCATTCAGCTCCGGTTCCCAACGATCAAGGCGAGT
TACATGATCCCCCATGTTGTGCAAAAAAGCGGTTAGCTCCTTCGGTCCTCCGATCGTTGTCAGAAGTAAG
TTGGCCGCAGTGTTATCACTCATGGTTATGGCAGCACTGCATAATTCTCTTACTGTCATGCCATCCGTAA
GATGCTTTTCTGTGACTGGTGAGTACTCAACCAAGTCATTCTGAGAATAGTGTATGCGGCGACCGAGTTG
CTCTTGCCCGGCGTCAATACGGGATAATACCGCGCCACATAGCAGAACTTTAAAAGTGCTCATCATTGGA
AAACGTTCTTCGGGGCGAAAACTCTCAAGGATCTTACCGCTGTTGAGATCCAGTTCGATGTAACCCACTC
GTGCACCCAACTGATCTTCAGCATCTTTTACTTTCACCAGCGTTTCTGGGTGAGCAAAAACAGGAAGGCA
AAATGCCGCAAAAAAGGGAATAAGGGCGACACGGAAATGTTGAATACTCATACTCTTCCTTTTTCAATAT
TATTGAAGCATTTATCAGGGTTATTGTCTCATGAGCGGATACATATTTGAATGTATTTAGAAAAATAAAC
AAATAGGGGTTCCGCGCACATTTCCCCGAAAAGTGCCACCTAAATTGTAAGCGTTAATATTTTGTTAAAA
TTCGCGTTAAATTTTTGTTAAATCAGCTCATTTTTTAACCAATAGGCCGAAATCGGCAAAATCCCTTATA
AATCAAAAGAATAGACCGAGATAGGGT
[37 nt withheld, positions 1078-1114]
AAAGAACGTGGACTCCAACGTCAAAGG
[49 nt withheld, positions 1142-1190]
T
[91 nt withheld, positions 1192-1282]
G
[124 nt withheld, positions 1284-1407]
CCCATTCGCCATTCAGGCTGCGCAACTGTTGGGAAGGGCGATCGGTGCGGGCCTCTTCGCTATTACGCCA
GCTGGCGAAAGGGGGATGTGCTGCAAGGCGATTAAGTTGGGTAACGCCAGGGTTTTCCCAGTCACGACGT
TGTAAAACGACGGCCAGTGAGCGCGCCTCGTTCATTCACGTTTTTGAACCCGTGGAGGACGGGCAGACTC
GCGGTGCAAATGTGTTTTACAGCGTGATGGAGCAGATGAAGATGCTCGACACGCTGCAGAACACGCAGCT
AGATTAACCCTAGAAAGATAATCATATTGTGACGTACGTTAAAGATAATCATGTGTAAAATTGACGCATG
TGTTTTATCGGTCTGTATATCGAGGTTTATTTATTAATTTGAATAGATATTAAGTTTTATTATATTTACA
CTTACATACTAATAATAAATTCAACAAACAATTTATTTATGTTTATTTATTTATTAAAAAAAACAAAAAC
TCAAAATTTCTTCTATAAAGTAACAAAACTTTTATGAGGGACAGCCCCCCCCCAAAGCCCCCAGGGATGT
AATTACGTCCCTCCCCCGCTAGGGGGCAGCAGCGAGCCGCCCGGGGCTCCGCTCCGGTCCGGCGCTCCCC
CCGCATCCCCGAGCCGGCAGCGTGCGGGGACAGCCCGGGCACGGGGAAGGTGGCACGGGATCGCTTTCCT
CTGAACGCTTCTCGCTGCTCTTTGAGCCTGCAGACACCTGGGGGGATACGGGGAAAAGGCCTCCACGGCC
ACTAGTTTCGCACGATTGCACCTTGGGAGCCTTAACCGCTTTTGAATGTCCGTCTTAGTTAATCCCTAAT
TGAACGCTCCAAAAGGTGACTTCCAATAGGGATTTATTCCTTTTAAAATTAACGGCATAATCGTGCCGCC
GAATGCAACCTCGATCGAGCCGGGCTCCGGTGCCCGTCAGTGGGCAGAGCGCACATCGCCCACAGTCCCC
GAGAAGTTGGGGGGAGGGGTCGGCAATTGAACCGGTGCCTAGAGAAGGTGGCGCGGGGTAAACTGGGAAA
GTGATGTCGTGTACTGGCTCCGCCTTTTTCCCGAGGGTGGGGGAGAACCGTATATAAGTGCAGTAGTCGC
CGTGAACGTTCTTTTTCGCAACGGGTTTGCCGCCAGAACACAGGTAAGTGCCGTGTGTGGTTCCCGCGGG
CCTGGCCTCTTTACGGGTTATGGCCCTTGCGTGCCTTGAATTACTTCCACCTGGCTGCAGTACGTGATTC
TTGATCCCGAGCTTCGGGTTGGAAGTGGGTGGGAGAGTTCGAGGCCTTGCGCTTAAGGAGCCCCTTCGCC
TCGTGCTTGAGTTGAGGCCTGGCCTGGGCGCTGGGGCCGCCGCGTGCGAATCTGGTGGCACCTTCGCGCC
TGTCTCGCTGCTTTCGATAAGTCTCTAGCCATTTAAAATTTTTGATGACCTGCTGCGACGCTTTTTTTCT
GGCAAGATAGTCTTGTAAATGCGGGCCAAGATCTGCACACTGGTATTTCGGTTTTTGGGGCCGCGGGCGG
CGACGGGGCCCGTGCGTCCCAGCGCACATGTTCGGCGAGGCGGGGCCTGCGAGCGCGGCCACCGAGAATC
GGACGGGGGTAGTCTCAAGCTGGCCGGCCTGCTCTGGTGCCTGGCCTCGCGCCGCCGTGTATCGCCCCGC
CCTGGGCGGCAAGGCTGGCCCGGTCGGCACCAGTTGCGTGAGCGGAAAGATGGCCGCTTCCCGGCCCTGC
TGCAGGGAGCTCAAAATGGAGGACGCGGCGCTCGGGAGAGCGGGCGGGTGAGTCACCCACACAAAGGAAA
AGGGCCTTTCCGTCCTCAGCCGTCGCTTCATGTGACTCCACGGAGTACCGGGCGCCGTCCAGGCACCTCG
ATTAGTTCTCGAGCTTTTGGAGTACGTCGTCTTTAGGTTGGGGGGAGGGGTTTTATGCGATGGAGTTTCC
CCACACTGAGTGGGTGGAGACTGAAGTTAGGCCAGCTTGGCACTTGATGTAATTCTCCTTGGAATTTGCC
CTTTTTGAGTTTGGATCTTGGTTCATTCTCAAGCCTCAGACAGTGGTTCAAAGTTTTTTTCTTCCATTTC
AGGTGTCGTGAATCTAGAAGCCACCATGTTGCACTTGGATCAAACGCCATCTCGCCAGCCTATTCCCAGT
GAGGGTCTTCAGCTGCATTTACCGCAGGTTTTAGCTGACGCTGTCTCACGCCTGGTCCTGGGTAAGTTTG
GTGACCTGACCGACAACTTCTCCTCCCCTCACGCTCGCAGAAAAGTGCTGGCTGGAGTCGTCATGACAAC
AGGCACAGATGTTAAAGATGCCAAGGTGATAAGTGTTTCTACAGGAACAAAATGTATTAATGGTGAATAC
ATGAGTGATCGTGGCCTTGCATTAAATGACTGCCATGCAGAAATAATATCTCGGAGATCCTTGCTCAGAT
TTCTTTATACACAACTTGAGCTTTACTTAAATAACAAAGATGATCAAAAAAGATCCATCTTTCAGAAATC
AGAGCGAGGGGGGTTTAGGCTGAAGGAGAATGTCCAGTTTCATCTGTACATCAGCACCTCTCCCTGTGGA
GATGCCAGAATCTTCTCACCACATGAGCCAATCCTGGAAGAACCAGCAGATAGACACCCAAATCGTAAAG
CAAGAGGACAGCTACGGACCAAAATAGAGTCTGGTCAGGGGACGATTCCAGTGCGCTCCAATGCGAGCAT
CCAAGCGTGGGACGGGGTGCTGCAAGGGGAGCGGCTGCTCACCATGTCCTGCAGTGACAAGATTGCACGC
TGGAACGTGGTGGGCATCCAGGGATCCCTGCTCAGCATTTTCGTGGAGCCCATTTACTTCTCGAGCATCA
TCCTGGGCAGCCTTTACCACGGGGACCACCTTTCCAGGGCCATGTACCAGCGGATCTCCAACATAGAGGA
CCTGCCACCTCTCTACACCCTCAACAAGCCTTTGCTCAGTGGCATCAGCAATGCAGAAGCACGGCAGCCA
GGGAAGGCCCCCAACTTCAGTGTCAACTGGACGGTAGGCGACTCCGCTATTGAGGTCATCAACGCCACGA
CTGGGAAGGATGAGCTGGGCCGCGCGTCCCGCCTGTGTAAGCACGCGTTGTACTGTCGCTGGATGCGTGT
GCACGGCAAGGTTCCCTCCCACTTACTACGCTCCAAGATTACCAAACCCAACGTGTACCATGAGTCCAAG
CTGGCGGCAAAGGAGTACCAGGCCGCCAAGGCGCGTCTGTTCACAGCCTTCATCAAGGCGGGGCTGGGGG
CCTGGGTGGAGAAGCCCACCGAGCAGGACCAGTTCTCACTCACGCCCGGTACCGGTTCTGCAACCGGTGG
ATCCGGCCTAGCTTCTAAAACAATAGTGTTGTCTGTAGGAGAAGCCACCAGAACCCTCACGGAGATCCAA
AGCACAGCGGATAGACAAATTTTCGAAGAGAAAGTGGGACCGCTTGTCGGAAGACTCAGGTTGACAGCTT
CCCTGCGGCAGAATGGCGCTAAGACCGCTTATAGGGTGAATCTCAAACTTGATCAAGCAGATGTTGTTGA
TAGCGGCTTGCCCAAAGTACGATATACTCAAGTTTGGTCACATGATGTGACAATCGTTGCAAACTCAACG
GAAGCGAGTAGGAAAAGCCTTTATGATCTCACTAAGTCACTCGTCGCCACCTCTCAAGTTGAGGACCTTG
TCGTCAATTTGGTGCCTCTTGGTCGGGGAGGCGGTTCCGGCGGGGGTACCCTTGCCAGTAAGACCATCGT
GTTGAGCGTGGGAGAGGCAACCCGCACACTGACAGAAATCCAGTCAACAGCAGACAGACAGATTTTTGAG
GAGAAAGTGGGTCCGCTTGTCGGGCGGCTGCGGCTGACGGCTTCATTGCGACAGAACGGAGCCAAAACTG
CCTATCGAGTCAACCTTAAACTCGATCAAGCGGATGTTGTGGATTCCGGTCTGCCAAAAGTACGGTACAC
GCAGGTGTGGTCCCATGACGTGACCATTGTGGCGAACAGTACCGAGGCGTCTCGCAAAAGCCTTTACGAT
TTGACCAAATCACTCGTTGCAACTTCACAGGTGGAAGACCTGGTTGTCAATCTTGTACCTTTGGGCAGGG
CTAGCGAAGGTCGGGGGAGTTTGCTTACCTGTGGCGATGTCGAGGAGAATCCAGGGCCCAAGCTTATGAC
CGAGTACAAGCCCACGGTGCGCCTCGCCACCCGCGACGACGTCCCCAGGGCCGTACGCACCCTCGCCGCC
GCGTTCGCCGACTACCCCGCCACGCGCCACACCGTCGATCCGGACCGCCACATCGAGCGGGTCACCGAGC
TGCAAGAACTCTTCCTCACGCGCGTCGGGCTCGACATCGGCAAGGTGTGGGTCGCGGACGACGGCGCCGC
CGTGGCGGTCTGGACCACGCCGGAGAGCGTCGAAGCGGGGGCGGTGTTCGCCGAGATCGGCCCGCGCATG
GCCGAGTTGAGCGGTTCCCGGCTGGCCGCGCAGCAACAGATGGAAGGCCTCCTGGCGCCGCACCGGCCCA
AGGAGCCCGCGTGGTTCCTGGCCACCGTCGGAGTCTCGCCCGACCACCAGGGCAAGGGTCTGGGCAGCGC
CGTCGTGCTCCCCGGAGTGGAGGCGGCCGAGCGCGCCGGGGTGCCCGCCTTCCTGGAGACCTCCGCGCCC
CGCAACCTCCCCTTCTACGAGCGGCTCGGCTTCACCGTCACCGCCGACGTCGAGGTGCCCGAAGGACCGC
GCACCTGGTGCATGACCCGCAAGCCCGGTGCCGCCACGAACTTCTCTCTGTTAAAGCAAGCAGGTGACGT
GGAAGAAAACCCCGGTCCCGGATCCATGGTGTCTAAGGGCGAAGAGCTGATTAAGGAGAACATGCACATG
AAGCTGTACATGGAGGGCACCGTGGACAACCATCACTTCAAGTGCACATCCGAGGGCGAAGGCAAGCCCT
ACGAGGGCACCCAGACCATGAGAATCAAGGTGGTCGAGGGCGGCCCTCTCCCCTTCGCCTTCGACATCCT
GGCTACTAGCTTCCTCTACGGCAGCAAGACCTTCATCAACCACACCCAGGGCATCCCCGACTTCTTCAAG
CAGTCCTTCCCTGAGGGCTTCACATGGGAGAGAGTCACCACATACGAGGACGGGGGCGTGCTGACCGCTA
CCCAGGACACCAGCCTCCAGGACGGCTGCCTCATCTACAACGTCAAGATCAGAGGGGTGAACTTCACATC
CAACGGCCCTGTGATGCAGAAGAAAACACTCGGCTGGGAGGCCTTCACCGAAACGCTGTACCCCGCTGAC
GGCGGCCTGGAAGGCAGAAACGACATGGCCCTGAAGCTCGTGGGCGGGAGCCATCTGATCGCAAACGCCA
AGACCACATATAGATCCAAGAAACCCGCTAAGAACCTCAAGATGCCTGGCGTCTACTATGTGGACTACAG
ACTGGAAAGAATCAAGGAGGCCAACAACGAAACCTACGTCGAGCAGCACGAGGTGGCAGTGGCCAGATAC
TGCGACCTCCCTAGCAAACTGGGGCACAAACTTAATTAAGAATTCCTCGAGCTAGAGCTCGCTGATCAGC
CTCGACTGTGCCTTCTAGTTGCCAGCCATCTGTTGTTTGCCCCTCCCCCGTGCCTTCCTTGACCCTGGAA
GGTGCCACTCCCACTGTCCTTTCCTAATAAAATGAGGAAATTGCATCGCATTGTCTGAGTAGGTGTCATT
CTATTCTGGGGGGTGGGGTGGGGCAGGACAGCAAGGGGGAGGATTGGGAAGACAATAGCAGGCATGCTGG
GGACGACGTCAGGTGGCACTTTTCGATATCTATAACAAGAAAATATATATATAATAAGTTATCACGTAAG
TAGAACATGAAATAACAATATAATTATCGTATGAGTTAAATCTTAAAAGTCACGTAAAAGATAATCATGC
GTCATTTTGACTCACGCGGTCGTTATAGTTCAAAATCAGTGACACTTACCGCATTGACAAGCACGCCTCA
CGGGAGCTCCAAGCGGCGACTGAGATGTCCTAAATGCACAGCGACGGATTCGCGCTATTTAGAAAGAGAG
AGCAATATTTCAAGAATGCATGCGTCAATTTTACGCAGACTATCTTTCTAGGGTTAATCTAGCTGCATCA
GGATCATATCGTCGGGTCTTTTTTCCGGCTCAGTCATCGCCCAAGCTGGCGCTATCTGGGCATCGGGGAG
GAAGAAGCCCGTGCCTTTTCCCGCGAGGTTGAAGCGGCATGGAAAGAGTTTGCCGAGGATGACTGCTGCT
GCATTGACGTTGAGCGAAAACGCACGTTTACCATGATGATTCGGGAAGGTGTGGCCATGCACGCCTTTAA
CGGTGAACTGTTCGTTCAGGCCACCTGGGATACCAGTTCGTCGCGGCTTTTCCGGACACAGTTCCGGATG
GTCAGCCCGAAGCGCATCAGCAACCCGAACAATACCGGCGACAGCCGGAACTGCCGTGCCGGTGTGCAGA
TTAATGACAGCGGTGCGGCGCTGGGATATTACGTCAGCGAGGACGGGTATCCTGGCTGGATGCCGCAGAA
ATGGACATGGATACCCCGTGAGTTACCCGGCGGGCGCGCTTGGCGTAATCATGGTCATAGCTGTTTCCTG
TGTGAAATTGTTATCCGCTCACAATTCCACACAACATACGAGCCGGAAGCATAAAGTGTAAAGCCTGGGG
TGCCTAATGAGTGAGCTAACTCACATTAATTGCGTTGCGCTCACTGCCCGCTTTCCAGTCGGGAAACCTG
TCGTGCCAGCTGCATTAATGAATCGGCCAACGCGCGGGGAGAGGCGGTTTGCGTATTGGGCGCTCTTCCG
CTTCCTCGCTCACTGACTCGCTGCGCTCGGTCGTTCGGCTGCGGCGAGCGGTATCAGCTCACTCAAAGGC
GGTAATACGGTTATCCACAGAATCAGGGGATAACGCAGGAAAGAACATGTGAGCAAAAGGCCAGCAAAAG
GCCAGGAACCGTAAAAAGGCCGCGTTGCTGGCGTTTTTCCATAGGCTCCGCCCCCCTGACGAGCATCACA
AAAATCGACGCTCAAGTCAGAGGTGGCGAAACCCGACAGGACTATAAAGATACCAGGCGTTTCCCCCTGG
AAGCTCCCTCGTGCGCTCTCCTGTTCCGACCCTGCCGCTTACCGGATACCTGTCCGCCTTTCTCCCTTCG
GGAAGCGTGGCGCTTTCTCATAGCTCACGCTGTAGGTATCTCAGTTCGGTGTAGGTCGTTCGCTCCAAGC
TGGGCTGTGTGCACGAACCCCCCGTTCAGCCCGACCGCTGCGCCTTATCCGGTAACTATCGTCTTGAGTC
CAACCCGGTAAGACACGACTTATCGCCACTGGCAGCAGCCACTGGTAACAGGATTAGCAGAGCGAGGTAT
GTAGGCGGTGCTACAGAGTTCTTGAAGTGGTGGCCTAACTACGGCTACACTAGAAGAACAGTATTTGGTA
TCTGCGCTCTGCTGAAGCCAGTTACCTTCGGAAAAAGAGTTGGTAGCTCTTGATCCGGCAAACAAACCAC
CGCTGGTAGCGGTGGTTTTTTTGTTTGCAAGCAGCAGATTACGCGCAGAAAAAAAGGATCTCAAGAAGAT
CCTTTGATCTTTTCTACGGGGTCTGACGCTCAGTGGAACGAAAACTCACGTTAAGGGATTTTGGTCATGA
GATTATCAAAAAGGATCTTCACCTAGATCCTTTTAAATTAAAAATGAAGTTTTAAATCAATCTAAAGTAT
ATATGAGTAAACTTGGTCTGACAGTTACCAATGCTTAATCAGTGAGGCACCTATCTCAGCGATC
